>Addgene plasmid #171309 | pFTK037 | addgene full sequence | sequence record 350187 | Addgene NGS Result
GTGGCTCTTCAGTGGACGAAAGGGCCTCGTGATACGCCTATTTTTATAGGTTAATGTCATGATAATAATG
GTTTCTTAGACGTCAGGTGGCACTTTTCGGGGAAATGTGCGCGGAACCCCTATTTGTTTATTTTTCTAAA
TACATTCAAATATGTATCCGCTCATGAGACAATAACCCTGATAAATGCTTCAATAATATTGAAAAAGGAA
GAGTATGCGCTCACGCAACTGGTCCAGAACCTTGACCGAACGCAGCGGTGGTAACGGCGCAGTGGCGGTT
TTCATGGCTTGTTATGACTGTTTTTTTTTGGGGTACAGTCTATGCCTCGGGCATCCAAGCAGCAAGCGCG
TTACGCCGTGGGTCGATGTTTGATGTTATGGAGCAGCAACGATGTTACGCAGCAGGGCAGTCGCCCTAAA
ACAAAGTTAAACATCATGAGGGAAGCGGTGATCGCCGAAGTATCGACTCAACTATCAGAGGTAGTTGGCG
TCATCGAGCGCCATCTCGAACCGACGTTGCTGGCCGTACATTTGTACGGCTCCGCAGTGGATGGCGGCCT
GAAGCCACACAGCGATATTGATTTGCTGGTTACGGTGACCGTAAGGCTTGATGAAACAACGCGGCGAGCT
TTGATCAACGACCTTTTGGAAACTTCGGCTTCCCCTGGAGAGAGCGAGATTCTCCGCGCTGTAGAAGTCA
CCATTGTTGTGCACGACGACATCATTCCGTGGCGTTATCCAGCTAAGCGCGAACTGCAATTTGGAGAATG
GCAGCGCAATGACATTCTTGCAGGTATCTTCGAGCCAGCCACGATCGACATTGATCTGGCTATCTTGCTG
ACAAAAGCAAGAGAACATAGCGTTGCCTTGGTAGGTCCAGCGGCGGAGGAACTCTTTGATCCGGTTCCTG
AACAGGATCTATTTGAGGCGCTAAATGAAACCTTAACGCTATGGAACTCGCCGCCCGACTGGGCTGGCGA
TGAGCGAAATGTAGTGCTTACGTTGTCCCGCATTTGGTACAGCGCAGTAACCGGCAAAATCGCGCCGAAG
GATGTCGCTGCCGACTGGGCAATGGAGCGCCTGCCGGCCCAGTATCAGCCCGTCATACTTGAAGCTAGAC
AGGCTTATCTTGGACAAGAAGAAGATCGCTTGGCCTCGCGCGCAGATCAGTTGGAAGAATTTGTCCATTA
CGTAAAAGGCGAGATCACCAAGGTAGTCGGCAAATAACTGTCAGACCAAGTTTACTCATATATACTTTAG
ATTGATTTAAAACTTCATTTTTAATTTAAAAGGATCTAGGTGAAGATCCTTTTTGATAATCTCATGACCA
AAATCCCTTAACGTGAGTTTTCGTTCCACTGAGCGTCAGACCCCGTAGAAAAGATCAAAGGATCTTCTTG
AGATCCTTTTTTTCTGCGCGTAATCTGCTGCTTGCAAACAAAAAAACCACCGCTACCAGCGGTGGTTTGT
TTGCCGGATCAAGAGCTACCAACTCTTTTTCCGAAGGTAACTGGCTTCAGCAGAGCGCAGATACCAAATA
CTGTTCTTCTAGTGTAGCCGTAGTTAGGCCACCACTTCAAGAACTCTGTAGCACCGCCTACATACCTCGC
TCTGCTAATCCTGTTACCAGTGGCTGCTGCCAGTGGCGATAAGTCGTGTCTTACCGGGTTGGACTCAAGA
CGATAGTTACCGGATAAGGCGCAGCGGTCGGGCTGAACGGGGGGTTCGTGCACACAGCCCAGCTTGGAGC
GAACGACCTACACCGAACTGAGATACCTACAGCGTGAGCTATGAGAAAGCGCCACGCTTCCCGAAGGGAG
AAAGGCGGACAGGTATCCGGTAAGCGGCAGGGTCGGAACAGGAGAGCGCACGAGGGAGCTTCCAGGGGGA
AACGCCTGGTATCTTTATAGTCCTGTCGGGTTTCGCCACCTCTGACTTGAGCGTCGATTTTTGTGATGCT
CGTCAGGGGGGCGGAGCCTATGGAAAAACGCCAGCAACGCGGCCTTTTTACGGTTCCTGGCCTTTTGCTG
GCCTTTTGCTCACATGTTCTTTCCTGCGTTATCCCCTGATTCTGTGGATAACCGTATTACCGCCTTTGAG
TGAGCTGATACCGCTCGCCGCAGCCGAACGACCGAGCGCAGCGAGTCAGTGAGCGAGGAAGCGGAAGAGC
GCCCAATACGCAAACCGCCTCTCCCCGCGCGTTGGCCGATTCATTAATCACTCTGTGGTCTCAAATGGCC
AAGTTGACCAGTGCCGTTCCGGTGCTCACCGCGCGCGACGTCGCCGGAGCGGTCGAGTTCTGGACCGACC
GGCTCGGGTTCTCCCGGGACTTCGTGGAGGACGACTTCGCCGGTGTGGTCCGGGACGACGTGACCCTGTT
CATCAGCGCGGTCCAGGACCAGGTGGTGCCGGACAACACCCTGGCCTGGGTGTGGGTGCGCGGCCTGGAC
GAGCTGTACGCCGAGTGGTCGGAGGTCGTGTCCACGAACTTCCGGGACGCCTCCGGGCCGGCCATGACCG
AGATCGGCGAGCAGCCGTGGGGGCGGGAGTTCGCCCTGCGCGACCCGGCCGGCAACTGCGTGCACTTCGT
GGCCGAGGAGCAGGACTGACCGACGCCGACCAACACCGCCGGTCCGACGCGGCCCGACGGGTCCGAGGCC
TCGGAGATCCGTCCCCCTTTTCCTTTGTCGATAGCTTTGAGACCACGAA
Features (pLannotate 1.2.2; 7 found; start..end, strand, type, name):
    110..214     +  promoter       AmpR promoter: bla
    205..285     -  CDS            int (fragment): INT2_ECOLX - Protein inferred from homology: Swiss-Prot protein existence level 3. Putative integrase believed to be involved in the insertion of antibiotic resistance genes into plasmids and transposons. From Escherichia coli.
    373..429     +  CDS            GmR (fragment): gentamycin acetyltransferase; aacC1; confers resistance to gentamycin
    436..1224    +  CDS            aadA: S3AD_ECOLX - Experimental evidence at protein level: Swiss-Prot protein existence level 1. Mediates bacterial resistance to the antibiotics streptomycin and spectinomycin. From Escherichia coli.
   1398..1986    +  rep_origin     ori: high-copy-number ColE1/pMB1/pBR322/pUC origin of replication
   2169..2218    +  CDS            lacI (fragment): lac repressor; lacI; The lac repressor binds to the lac operator to inhibit transcription in E. coli. This inhibition can be relieved by adding lactose or isopropyl-β-D-thiogalactopyranoside (IPTG).
   2235..2609    +  CDS            BleoR: antibiotic-binding protein; Sh ble from Streptoalloteichus hindustanus; confers resistance to bleomycin, phleomycin, and Zeocin™
