[The description below was written by a language model from this plasmid's Addgene catalogue record and pLannotate feature annotations shown in this document.]
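Description:
pFTK037 is a level 0 (LVL0) part plasmid from the Fungal Modular Cloning ToolKit, a synthetic biology collection for building expression constructs in filamentous fungi. It is built on the pICH41308 backbone, a MoClo-style entry vector, and is a small plasmid of about 2.7 kb. It replicates in E. coli from a high-copy ColE1/pUC-type origin. Selection is with spectinomycin through the aadA aminoglycoside adenylyltransferase gene, which sits downstream of an annotated bla (AmpR) promoter. The short integrase, gentamicin acetyltransferase and lacI fragments flagged near the marker and insert are probably non-functional remnants of the integron-derived resistance cassette and of the original cloning region.

The stored part is the BleoR coding sequence (Sh ble, annotated as originating from Streptoalloteichus hindustanus). It encodes an antibiotic-binding protein that confers resistance to phleomycin, bleomycin and Zeocin. The catalogue lists the insert's species only generically as fungal sources, which differs from the bacterial origin given in the annotation. No fungal promoter or terminator is annotated around the gene. This fits a level 0 design in which the plasmid holds only a single coding-sequence module.

In modular cloning systems, such parts are normally released with Type IIS restriction enzymes and joined to separate promoter and terminator parts to make transcription units. The record does not state the specific cloning sites or overhangs used here. The intended use is as a building block for phleomycin selection marker cassettes in multi-gene constructs for Penicillium, Aspergillus or other fungal hosts.
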