Addgene plasmid #171309: pFTK037
Purpose: Part Plasmid Entry Vector (LVL0) from the Fungal Modular Cloning ToolKit.
Depositing lab: Arnold Driessen. Depositing organization: University of Groningen. Publication: Modular Synthetic Biology Toolkit for Filamentous Fungi. Mozsik L, Pohl C, Meyer V, Bovenberg RAL, Nygard Y, Driessen AJM. ACS Synth Biol. 2021 Nov 2. doi: 10.1021/acssynbio.1c00260. PubMed 34726388.
Backbone
  Vector backbone: pICH41308
  Vector type: Bacterial Expression, Yeast Expression, Synthetic Biology
Growth in bacteria
  Bacterial resistance: Spectinomycin, 50 μg/mL
  Growth temperature: 37°C
  Growth strain: DH5alpha
  Copy number: High Copy
Gene/Insert
  Gene/Insert name: bleoR phleomycin, selection marker
  Species: Penicillium, Aspergillus, or other fungal sources
  Mutation: n/a
  Cloning method: Restriction Enzyme; 5′ cloning site Unknown (unknown if destroyed)
Terms and licenses: Academic/Nonprofit Terms; Industry Terms: Not Available to Industry
How to cite: pFTK037 was a gift from Arnold Driessen (Addgene plasmid # 171309 ; http://n2t.net/addgene:171309 ; RRID:Addgene_171309)
